Addgene plasmid #170462: pSPLp10
Purpose: EarlyBac insect cell expression system
Depositing lab: Hiro Furukawa. Depositing organization: Cold Spring Harbor Laboratory. Publication: Structural Basis of Functional Transitions in Mammalian NMDA Receptors. Chou TH, Tajima N, Romero-Hernandez A, Furukawa H. Cell. 2020 Jul 23;182(2):357-371.e13. doi: 10.1016/j.cell.2020.05.052. Epub 2020 Jun 30. PubMed 32610085.
Backbone
  Vector backbone: pSPL
  Total vector size (bp): 4715
  Vector type: Insect Expression
Growth in bacteria
  Bacterial resistance: Spectinomycin, 50 μg/mL
  Growth temperature: 37°C
  Growth strain: Pir1
  Copy number: Low Copy
Gene/Insert
  Gene/Insert name: New vector
  Promoter: dHsp70
  Cloning method: Restriction Enzyme; 5′ cloning site multiple cloning site (unknown if destroyed); 3′ cloning site multiple cloning site (unknown if destroyed)
  Sequencing primers: 5′ T7; 3′ n.a.
Terms and licenses: Academic/Nonprofit Terms; Industry Terms: Not Available to Industry
Depositor comments: For a more detailed description, go to: Furukawa, H, Simorowski, N, Michalski, K (January 2021) Effective production of oligomeric membrane proteins by EarlyBac-insect cell system. In: Methods in Enzymology. Elsevier. DOI: 10.1016/bs.mie.2020.12.019 For online protocol, go to: http://furukawalab.labsites.cshl.edu/protocols/earlybac/
How to cite: pSPLp10 was a gift from Hiro Furukawa (Addgene plasmid # 170462 ; http://n2t.net/addgene:170462 ; RRID:Addgene_170462)
