[The description below was written by a language model from this plasmid's Addgene catalogue record and pLannotate feature annotations shown in this document.]
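Description:
pSPLp10 is an empty insect-cell expression vector of about 4.7 kb, built on the pSPL backbone as part of the EarlyBac baculovirus–insect cell system. It carries no gene of interest; the record lists the insert simply as a new vector with a multiple cloning site. It replicates from the R6K γ origin, which depends on the pi initiator protein. It must therefore be maintained in a pir-expressing E. coli strain such as the Pir1 host listed, where it is low copy. Selection is by spectinomycin through the aadA (SmR) gene. The short gentamicin-resistance, integrase and Tn5 transposase fragments nearby appear to be remnants of the resistance cassette's origin rather than functional genes.

The payload consists of two divergently oriented expression units separated by baculovirus hr5 enhancer sequence. One unit uses the Drosophila hsp70 promoter, followed by a T7 promoter that serves as the sequencing primer site, and ends in an SV40 polyadenylation signal. The other unit runs in the opposite direction from the baculovirus very late p10 promoter and ends in an HSV TK polyadenylation signal. The hr5 element is an early transcription enhancer, consistent with the system's emphasis on early-phase expression from the hsp70 promoter. Several small AcMNPV coding fragments (P74, PTP and a predicted ORF) are probably flanking viral sequence carried along with these regulatory parts.

A single loxP site sits next to the origin. In multi-gene baculovirus systems, a site like this typically lets Cre fuse a donor plasmid with a compatible acceptor vector, though the record does not describe this step. The associated work concerns producing oligomeric membrane proteins such as mammalian NMDA receptors.
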