Features (pLannotate 1.2.2; 22 found; start..end, strand, type, name):
      9..365     -  rep_origin     R6K γ ori: γ replication origin from E. coli plasmid R6K; requires the R6K initiator protein pi for replication
    418..451     +  protein_bind   loxP: Cre-mediated recombination occurs in the 8-bp core sequence (GCATACAT). Cre recombinase
    641..689     -  polyA_signal   HSV TK poly(A) signal: herpes simplex virus thymidine kinase polyadenylation signal (Cole and Stacy, 1985)
    825..934     -  promoter       p10 promoter: baculovirus promoter for expression in insect cells
    953..1084    +  CDS            Y154_NPVAC (fragment): Protein predicted: Swiss-Prot protein existence level 4. From Autographa californica nuclear polyhedrosis virus (AcMNPV).
   1143..1173    -  enhancer       hr5 enhancer (fragment): Autographa californica hr5; baculovirus early transcription enhancer
   1173..1194    -  enhancer       hr5 enhancer (fragment): Autographa californica hr5; baculovirus early transcription enhancer
   1325..1350    -  enhancer       hr5 enhancer (fragment): Autographa californica hr5; baculovirus early transcription enhancer
   1360..1480    -  enhancer       hr5 enhancer (fragment): Autographa californica hr5; baculovirus early transcription enhancer
   1480..1551    -  enhancer       hr5 enhancer (fragment): Autographa californica hr5; baculovirus early transcription enhancer
   1556..1595    -  enhancer       hr5 enhancer (fragment): Autographa californica hr5; baculovirus early transcription enhancer
   1661..1825    +  CDS            PTP (fragment): PTP_NPVAC - Experimental evidence at protein level: Swiss-Prot protein existence level 1. Plays a role in the regulation and processing of late viral mRNAs by displaying RNA 5'-triphosphatase and diphosphatase activities. From Autographa californica nuclear polyhedrosis virus (AcMNPV).
   1827..2279    +  promoter       hsp70 promoter: Drosophila melanogaster hsp70Bb promoter
   2293..2311    +  promoter       T7 promoter: promoter for bacteriophage T7 RNA polymerase
   2405..3055    -  CDS            P74 (fragment): PIF0_NPVAC - Experimental evidence at protein level: Swiss-Prot protein existence level 1. Plays an essential role for oral infectivity of occlusion- derived virus (ODV) and functions also in host midgut attachment and fusion by binding to a specific host receptor. From Autographa californica nuclear polyhedrosis virus (AcMNPV).
   3080..3163    +  CDS            large T antigen (fragment): large T antigen from SV40 (simian virus 40)
   3186..3320    +  polyA_signal   SV40 poly(A) signal: SV40 polyadenylation signal
   3349..3398    +  CDS            SET1 (fragment): solubility-enhancement tag derived from T7 phage gene 10B
   3470..4261    -  CDS            SmR: aminoglycoside adenylyltransferase (Murphy, 1985); aadA; confers resistance to spectinomycin and streptomycin
   4268..4324    -  CDS            GmR (fragment): gentamycin acetyltransferase; aacC1; confers resistance to gentamycin
   4410..4490    +  CDS            int (fragment): INT2_ECOLX - Protein inferred from homology: Swiss-Prot protein existence level 3. Putative integrase believed to be involved in the insertion of antibiotic resistance genes into plasmids and transposons. From Escherichia coli.
   4604..4717    -  CDS            tnpA (fragment): TN5P_ECOLX - Also known as tnp. Experimental evidence at protein level: Swiss-Prot protein existence level 1. Mediates transposition of transposon Tn5 by a 'cut and paste' mechanism. First, the monomeric transposase binds the 19 bp inverted DNA repeats flanking the transposon. Then, dimerization of the DNA- bound transposase creates a synaptic DNA complex. After nicking of the first DNA strand, excision of the transposon proceeds through a series of intermediates. The transposase then mediates the insertion of the transposon at a new site by strand transfer. The activity of the wild- type tran
>Addgene plasmid #170462 | pSPLp10 | addgene full sequence | sequence record 338864 | Addgene NGS Result
AATTCCCATGTCAGCCGTTAAGTGTTCCTGTGTCACTCAAAATTGCTTTGAGAGGCTCTAAGGGCTTCTC
AGTGCGTTACATCCCTGGCTTGTTGTCCACAACCGTTAAACCTTAAAAGCTTTAAAAGCCTTATATATTC
TTTTTTTTCTTATAAAACTTAAAACCTTAGAGGCTATTTAAGTTGCTGATTTATATTAATTTTATTGTTC
AAACATGAGAGCTTAGTACGTGAAACATGAGAGCTTAGTACGTTAGCCATGAGAGCTTAGTACGTTAGCC
ATGAGGGTTTAGTTCGTTAAACATGAGAGCTTAGTACGTTAAACATGAGAGCTTAGTACGTGAAACATGA
GAGCTTAGTACGTACTATCAACAGGTTGAACTGCTGATCAACAGATCCTCTACGCGGCCGCGGTACCATA
ACTTCGTATAGCATACATTATACGAAGTTATCTGGTTTAAACGTACCCGTAGTGGCTATGGCAGGGCTTG
CCGCCCCGACGTTGGCTGCGAGCCCTGGGCCTTCACCCGAACTTGGGGGTTGGGGTGGGGAAAAGGAAGA
AACGCGGGCGTATTGGTCCCAATGGGGTCTCGGTGGGGTATCGACAGAGTGCCAGCCCTGGGACCGAACC
CCGCGTTTATGAACAAACGACCCAACACCCGTGCGTTTTATTCTGTCTTTTTATTGCCGTCATAGCGCGG
GTTCCTTCCGGTATTGTCTCCTTCCGTGTTTCAGTTAGCCTCCCCCATCTCCCGGTACCGCATGCTATGC
ATCAGCTGCTAGCACCATGGCTCGAGATCCCGGGTGATCAAGTCTTCGTCGAGTGATTGTAAATAAAATG
TAATTTACAGTATAGTATTTTAATTAATATACAAATGATTTGATAATAATTCTTATTTAACTATAATATA
TTGTGTTGGGTTGAATTAAAGGTCCGTATACTAGTATCGATGATTGACCCCAACAAAAGATTTATAATTA
ATCATAATCACGAACAACAACAAGTCAATGAAACAAATAAACAAGTTGTCGATAAAACATTCATAAATGA
CACAGCAACATACAATTCTTGCATAATAAAAATTTAAATGACATCATATTTGAGAATAACAAATGACATT
ATCCCTCGATTGTGTTTTACAAGTAGAATTCTACCCGTAAAGCGAGTTTAGTTTTGAAAAACAAATGACA
TCATTTGTATAATGACATCATCCCCTGATTGTGTTTTACAAGTAGAATTCTATCCGTAAAGCGAGTTCAG
TTTTGAAAACAAATGAGTCATACCTAAACACGTTAATAATCTTCTGATATCAGCTTATGACTCAAGTTAT
GAGCCGTGTGCAAAACATGAGATAAGTTTATGACATCATCCACTGATCGTGCGTTACAAGTAGAATTCTA
CTCGTAAAGCCAGTTCGGTTATGAGCCGTGTGCAAAACATGACATCAGCTTATGACTCATACTTGATTGT
GTTTTACGCGTAGAATTCTACTCGTAAAGCGAGTTCGGTTATGAGCCGTGTGCAAAACATGACATCAGCT
TATGAGTCATAATTAATCGTGCGTTACAAGTAGAATTCTACTCGTAAAGCGAGTTGAAGGATCATATTTA
GTTGCGTTTATGAGATAAGATTGAAAAGCGTGTAAAATGTTTCCCGCGCTTGGCACAACTATTTACAATG
CGGCCAAGTTATAAAAGATTCTAATCTGATATGTTTTAAAACACCTTTGCGGCCCGAGTTGTTTGCGTAC
GTGACTAGCGAAGAAGATGTGTGGACCGCAGAACAGATAGTAAAACAAAACCCTAGTATTGGAGCAATAA
TCGATCCTAGAATCCCAAAACAAACTGGTTATTGTGGTAGGTCATTTGTTTGGCAGAAAGAAAACTCGAG
AAATTTCTCTGGCCGTTATTCGTTATTCTCTCTTTTCTTTTTGGGTCTCTCCCTCTCTGCACTAATGCTC
TCTCACTCTGTCACACAGTAAACGGCATACTGCTCTCGTTGGTTCGAGAGAGCGCGCCTCGAATGTTCGC
GAAAAGAGCGCCGGAGTATAAATAGAGGCGCTTCGTCTACGGAGCGACAATTCAATTCAAACAAGCAAAG
TGAACACGTCGCTAAGCGAAAGCTAAGCAAATAAACAAGCGCAGCTGAACAAGCTAAACAATCTGCAGTA
AAGTGCAAGTTAAAGTGAATCAATTAAAAGTAACCAGCAACCAAGTAAATCAACTGCAACTACTGAAATC
TGCCAAGAAGTAATTATTGAATACAAGAAGAGAACTCTGAATAGGGAATTGGTAATACGACTCACTATAG
GGGGATCCCGGTCCGAAGCGCGCGGAATTCAAAGGCCTACGTCGACGAGCTCACTAGTCGCGGCCGCTTT
CGAATCTAGAATGAATCGTTTTTAAAATAACAAATCAATTGTTTTATAATATTCGTACGATTCTTTGATT
ATGTAATAAAATGTGATCATTAGGAAGATTACGAAAAATATAAAAAATATGAGTTCTGTGTGTATAACAA
ATGCTGTAAACGCCACAATTGTGTTTGTTGCAAATAAACCCATGATTATTTGATTAAAATTGTTGTTTTC
TTTGTTCATAGACAATAGTGTGTTTTGCCTAAACGTGTACTGCATAAACTCCATGCGAGTGTATAGCGAG
CTAGTGGCTAACGCTTGCCCCACCAAAGTAGATTCGTCAAAATCCTCAATTTCATCACCCTCCTCCAAGT
TTAACATTTGGCCGTCGGAATTAACTTCTAAAGATGCCACATAATCTAATAAATGAAATAGAGATTCAAA
CGTGGCGTCATCGTCCGTTTCGACCATTTCCGAAAAGAACTCGGGCATAAACTCTATGATTTCTCTGGAC
GTGGTGTTGTCGAAACTCTCAAAGTACGCAGTCAGGAACGTGCGCGACATGTCGTCGGGAAACTCGCGCG
GAAACATGTTGTTGTAACCGAACGGGTCCCATAGCGCCAAAACCAAATCTGCCAGCGTCAATAGAATGAG
CACGATGCCGACAATGGAGCTGGCTTGGATAGCGATTCGAGTTAACAAGCTTGTCGAGAAGTACTAGAGG
ATCATAATCAGCCATACCACATTTGTAGAGGTTTTACTTGCTTTAAAAAACCTCCCACACCTCCCCCTGA
ACCTGAAACATAAAATGAATGCAATTGTTGTTGTTAACTTGTTTATTGCAGCTTATAATGGTTACAAATA
AAGCAATAGCATCACAAATTTCACAAATAAAGCATTTTTTTCACTGCATTCTAGTTGTGGTTTGTCCAAA
CTCATCAATGTATCTTATCATGTCTGGATCTGATCACTGCTTGAGCCTAGAAGATCCGGCTGCTAACAAA
GCCCGAAAGGAAGCTGAGTTGGCTGCTGCCACCGCTGAGCAATAACTATCATAACCCCTAGGAGTCCAAG
CGAGCTCGATATCCGTCGGCTTGAACGAATTGTTAGACATTATTTGCCGACTACCTTGGTGATCTCGCCT
TTCACGTAGTGGACAAATTCTTCCAACTGATCTGCGCGCGAGGCCAAGCGATCTTCTTCTTGTCCAAGAT
AAGCCTGTCTAGCTTCAAGTATGACGGGCTGATACTGGGCCGGCAGGCGCTCCATTGCCCAGTCGGCAGC
GACATCCTTCGGCGCGATTTTGCCGGTTACTGCGCTGTACCAAATGCGGGACAACGTAAGCACTACATTT
CGCTCATCGCCAGCCCAGTCGGGCGGCGAGTTCCATAGCGTTAAGGTTTCATTTAGCGCCTCAAATAGAT
CCTGTTCAGGAACCGGATCAAAGAGTTCCTCCGCCGCTGGACCTACCAAGGCAACGCTATGTTCTCTTGC
TTTTGTCAGCAAGATAGCCAGATCAATGTCGATCGTGGCTGGCTCGAAGATACCTGCAAGAATGTCATTG
CGCTGCCATTCTCCAAATTGCAGTTCGCGCTTAGCTGGATAACGCCACGGAATGATGTCGTCGTGCACAA
CAATGGTGACTTCTACAGCGCGGAGAATCTCGCTCTCTCCAGGGGAAGCCGAAGTTTCCAAAAGGTCGTT
GATCAAAGCTCGCCGCGTTGTTTCATCAAGCCTTACGGTCACCGTAACCAGCAAATCAATATCACTGTGT
GGCTTCAGGCCGCCATCCACTGCGGAGCCGTACAAATGTACGGCCAGCAACGTCGGTTCGAGATGGCGCT
CGATGACGCCAACTACCTCTGATAGTTGAGTCGATACTTCGGCGATCACCGCTTCCCTCATGATGTTTAA
CTTTGTTTTAGGGCGACTGCCCTGCTGCGTAACATCGTTGCTGCTCCATAACATCAAACATCGACCCACG
GCGTAACGCGCTTGCTGCTTGGATGCCCGAGGCATAGACTGTACCCCAAAAAAACAGTCATAACAAGCCA
TGAAAACCGCCACTGCGCCGTTACCACCGCTGCGTTCGGTCAAGGTTCTGGACCAGTTGCGTGAGCGCAT
ACGCTACTTACCGGTTTATTGACTACCGGAAGCAGTGTGACCGTGTGCTTCTCAAATGCCTGAGGCCAGT
TTGCTCAGGCTCTCCCCGTGGAGGTAATAATTGACGATATGATCATTTATTCTGCCTCCCAGCTGACATT
CATCCGGGGTCAGCACCGTTTCTGCGGACTGGCTTTCTACGTGTTCCGCTTCCTTTAGCAGCCCTTGCGC
CCTGAGTGCTTGCGGCAGCGTGAAGCT
